>Addgene plasmid #76872 | ITPKB gRNA (BRDN0001144973) | addgene full sequence | sequence record 186672 | Addgene Assembled Sequence
CCCGGGTGCAAAGATGGATAAAGTTTTAAACAGAGAGGAATCTTTGCAGCTAATGGACCTTCTAGGTCTT
GAAAGGAGTGGGAATTGGCTCCGGTGCCCGTCAGTGGGCAGAGCGCACATCGCCCACAGTCCCCGAGAAG
TTGGGGGGAGGGGTCGGCAATTGATCCGGTGCCTAGAGAAGGTGGCGCGGGGTAAACTGGGAAAGTGATG
TCGTGTACTGGCTCCGCCTTTTTCCCGAGGGTGGGGGAGAACCGTATATAAGTGCAGTAGTCGCCGTGAA
CGTTCTTTTTCGCAACGGGTTTGCCGCCAGAACACAGGTAAGTGCCGTGTGTGGTTCCCGCGGGCCTGGC
CTCTTTACGGGTTATGGCCCTTGCGTGCCTTGAATTACTTCCACCTGGCTGCAGTACGTGATTCTTGATC
CCGAGCTTCGGGTTGGAAGTGGGTGGGAGAGTTCGAGGCCTTGCGCTTAAGGAGCCCCTTCGCCTCGTGC
TTGAGTTGAGGCCTGGCCTGGGCGCTGGGGCCGCCGCGTGCGAATCTGGTGGCACCTTCGCGCCTGTCTC
GCTGCTTTCGATAAGTCTCTAGCCATTTAAAATTTTTGATGACCTGCTGCGACGCTTTTTTTCTGGCAAG
ATAGTCTTGTAAATGCGGGCCAAGATCTGCACACTGGTATTTCGGTTTTTGGGGCCGCGGGCGGCGACGG
GGCCCGTGCGTCCCAGCGCACATGTTCGGCGAGGCGGGGCCTGCGAGCGCGGCCACCGAGAATCGGACGG
GGGTAGTCTCAAGCTGGCCGGCCTGCTCTGGTGCCTGGCCTCGCGCCGCCGTGTATCGCCCCGCCCTGGG
CGGCAAGGCTGGCCCGGTCGGCACCAGTTGCGTGAGCGGAAAGATGGCCGCTTCCCGGCCCTGCTGCAGG
GAGCTCAAAATGGAGGACGCGGCGCTCGGGAGAGCGGGCGGGTGAGTCACCCACACAAAGGAAAAGGGCC
TTTCCGTCCTCAGCCGTCGCTTCATGTGACTCCACGGAGTACCGGGCGCCGTCCAGGCACCTCGATTAGT
TCTCGAGCTTTTGGAGTACGTCGTCTTTAGGTTGGGGGGAGGGGTTTTATGCGATGGAGTTTCCCCACAC
TGAGTGGGTGGAGACTGAAGTTAGGCCAGCTTGGCACTTGATGTAATTCTCCTTGGAATTTGCCCTTTTT
GAGTTTGGATCTTGGTTCATTCTCAAGCCTCAGACAGTGGTTCAAAGTTTTTTTCTTCCATTTCAGGTGT
CGTGACGTACGGCCACCATGACCGAGTACAAGCCCACGGTGCGCCTCGCCACCCGCGACGACGTCCCCAG
GGCCGTACGCACCCTCGCCGCCGCGTTCGCCGACTACCCCGCCACGCGCCACACCGTCGATCCGGACCGC
CACATCGAGCGGGTCACCGAGCTGCAAGAACTCTTCCTCACGCGCGTCGGGCTCGACATCGGCAAGGTGT
GGGTCGCGGACGACGGCGCCGCCGTGGCGGTCTGGACCACGCCGGAGAGCGTCGAAGCGGGGGCGGTGTT
CGCCGAGATCGGCCCGCGCATGGCCGAGTTGAGCGGTTCCCGGCTGGCCGCGCAGCAACAGATGGAAGGC
CTCCTGGCGCCGCACCGGCCCAAGGAGCCCGCGTGGTTCCTGGCCACCGTCGGAGTCTCGCCCGACCACC
AGGGCAAGGGTCTGGGCAGCGCCGTCGTGCTCCCCGGAGTGGAGGCGGCCGAGCGCGCCGGGGTGCCCGC
CTTCCTGGAGACCTCCGCGCCCCGCAACCTCCCCTTCTACGAGCGGCTCGGCTTCACCGTCACCGCCGAC
GTCGAGGTGCCCGAAGGACCGCGCACCTGGTGCATGACCCGCAAGCCCGGTGCCTGAACGCGTTAAGTCG
ACAATCAACCTCTGGATTACAAAATTTGTGAAAGATTGACTGGTATTCTTAACTATGTTGCTCCTTTTAC
GCTATGTGGATACGCTGCTTTAATGCCTTTGTATCATGCTATTGCTTCCCGTATGGCTTTCATTTTCTCC
TCCTTGTATAAATCCTGGTTGCTGTCTCTTTATGAGGAGTTGTGGCCCGTTGTCAGGCAACGTGGCGTGG
TGTGCACTGTGTTTGCTGACGCAACCCCCACTGGTTGGGGCATTGCCACCACCTGTCAGCTCCTTTCCGG
GACTTTCGCTTTCCCCCTCCCTATTGCCACGGCGGAACTCATCGCCGCCTGCCTTGCCCGCTGCTGGACA
GGGGCTCGGCTGTTGGGCACTGACAATTCCGTGGTGTTGTCGGGGAAATCATCGTCCTTTCCTTGGCTGC
TCGCCTGTGTTGCCACCTGGATTCTGCGCGGGACGTCCTTCTGCTACGTCCCTTCGGCCCTCAATCCAGC
GGACCTTCCTTCCCGCGGCCTGCTGCCGGCTCTGCGGCCTCTTCCGCGTCTTCGCCTTCGCCCTCAGACG
AGTCGGATCTCCCTTTGGGCCGCCTCCCCGCGTCGACTTTAAGACCAATGACTTACAAGGCAGCTGTAGA
TCTTAGCCACTTTTTAAAAGAAAAGGGGGGACTGGAAGGGCTAATTCACTCCCAACGAAGACAAGATCTG
CTTTTTGCTTGTACTGGGTCTCTCTGGTTAGACCAGATCTGAGCCTGGGAGCTCTCTGGCTAACTAGGGA
ACCCACTGCTTAAGCCTCAATAAAGCTTGCCTTGAGTGCTTCAAGTAGTGTGTGCCCGTCTGTTGTGTGA
CTCTGGTAACTAGAGATCCCTCAGACCCTTTTAGTCAGTGTGGAAAATCTCTAGCAGTACGTATAGTAGT
TCATGTCATCTTATTATTCAGTATTTATAACTTGCAAAGAAATGAATATCAGAGAGTGAGAGGAACTTGT
TTATTGCAGCTTATAATGGTTACAAATAAAGCAATAGCATCACAAATTTCACAAATAAAGCATTTTTTTC
ACTGCATTCTAGTTGTGGTTTGTCCAAACTCATCAATGTATCTTATCATGTCTGGCTCTAGCTATCCCGC
CCCTAACTCCGCCCATCCCGCCCCTAACTCCGCCCAGTTCCGCCCATTCTCCGCCCCATGGCTGACTAAT
TTTTTTTATTTATGCAGAGGCCGAGGCCGCCTCGGCCTCTGAGCTATTCCAGAAGTAGTGAGGAGGCTTT
TTTGGAGGCCTAGGGACGTACCCAATTCGCCCTATAGTGAGTCGTATTACGCGCGCTCACTGGCCGTCGT
TTTACAACGTCGTGACTGGGAAAACCCTGGCGTTACCCAACTTAATCGCCTTGCAGCACATCCCCCTTTC
GCCAGCTGGCGTAATAGCGAAGAGGCCCGCACCGATCGCCCTTCCCAACAGTTGCGCAGCCTGAATGGCG
AATGGG
[124 nt withheld, positions 3367-3490]
C
[91 nt withheld, positions 3492-3582]
A
[49 nt withheld, positions 3584-3632]
CCTTTGACGTTGGAGTCCACGTTCTTT
[37 nt withheld, positions 3660-3696]
ACCCTATCTCGGTCTATTCTTTTGATTTATAAGGGATTTTGCCGATTTCGGCCTATTGGTTAAAAAATGA
GCTGATTTAACAAAAATTTAACGCGAATTTTAACAAAATATTAACGCTTACAATTTAGGTGGCACTTTTC
GGGGAAATGTGCGCGGAACCCCTATTTGTTTATTTTTCTAAATACATTCAAATATGTATCCGCTCATGAG
ACAATAACCCTGATAAATGCTTCAATAATATTGAAAAAGGAAGAGTATGAGTATTCAACATTTCCGTGTC
GCCCTTATTCCCTTTTTTGCGGCATTTTGCCTTCCTGTTTTTGCTCACCCAGAAACGCTGGTGAAAGTAA
AAGATGCTGAAGATCAGTTGGGTGCACGAGTGGGTTACATCGAACTGGATCTCAACAGCGGTAAGATCCT
TGAGAGTTTTCGCCCCGAAGAACGTTTTCCAATGATGAGCACTTTTAAAGTTCTGCTATGTGGCGCGGTA
TTATCCCGTATTGACGCCGGGCAAGAGCAACTCGGTCGCCGCATACACTATTCTCAGAATGACTTGGTTG
AGTACTCACCAGTCACAGAAAAGCATCTTACGGATGGCATGACAGTAAGAGAATTATGCAGTGCTGCCAT
AACCATGAGTGATAACACTGCGGCCAACTTACTTCTGACAACGATCGGAGGACCGAAGGAGCTAACCGCT
TTTTTGCACAACATGGGGGATCATGTAACTCGCCTTGATCGTTGGGAACCGGAGCTGAATGAAGCCATAC
CAAACGACGAGCGTGACACCACGATGCCTGTAGCAATGGCAACAACGTTGCGCAAACTATTAACTGGCGA
ACTACTTACTCTAGCTTCCCGGCAACAATTAATAGACTGGATGGAGGCGGATAAAGTTGCAGGACCACTT
CTGCGCTCGGCCCTTCCGGCTGGCTGGTTTATTGCTGATAAATCTGGAGCCGGTGAGCGTGGGTCTCGCG
GTATCATTGCAGCACTGGGGCCAGATGGTAAGCCCTCCCGTATCGTAGTTATCTACACGACGGGGAGTCA
GGCAACTATGGATGAACGAAATAGACAGATCGCTGAGATAGGTGCCTCACTGATTAAGCATTGGTAACTG
TCAGACCAAGTTTACTCATATATACTTTAGATTGATTTAAAACTTCATTTTTAATTTAAAAGGATCTAGG
TGAAGATCCTTTTTGATAATCTCATGACCAAAATCCCTTAACGTGAGTTTTCGTTCCACTGAGCGTCAGA
CCCCGTAGAAAAGATCAAAGGATCTTCTTGAGATCCTTTTTTTCTGCGCGTAATCTGCTGCTTGCAAACA
AAAAAACCACCGCTACCAGCGGTGGTTTGTTTGCCGGATCAAGAGCTACCAACTCTTTTTCCGAAGGTAA
CTGGCTTCAGCAGAGCGCAGATACCAAATACTGTTCTTCTAGTGTAGCCGTAGTTAGGCCACCACTTCAA
GAACTCTGTAGCACCGCCTACATACCTCGCTCTGCTAATCCTGTTACCAGTGGCTGCTGCCAGTGGCGAT
AAGTCGTGTCTTACCGGGTTGGACTCAAGACGATAGTTACCGGATAAGGCGCAGCGGTCGGGCTGAACGG
GGGGTTCGTGCACACAGCCCAGCTTGGAGCGAACGACCTACACCGAACTGAGATACCTACAGCGTGAGCT
ATGAGAAAGCGCCACGCTTCCCGAAGGGAGAAAGGCGGACAGGTATCCGGTAAGCGGCAGGGTCGGAACA
GGAGAGCGCACGAGGGAGCTTCCAGGGGGAAACGCCTGGTATCTTTATAGTCCTGTCGGGTTTCGCCACC
TCTGACTTGAGCGTCGATTTTTGTGATGCTCGTCAGGGGGGCGGAGCCTATGGAAAAACGCCAGCAACGC
GGCCTTTTTACGGTTCCTGGCCTTTTGCTGGCCTTTTGCTCACATGTTCTTTCCTGCGTTATCCCCTGAT
TCTGTGGATAACCGTATTACCGCCTTTGAGTGAGCTGATACCGCTCGCCGCAGCCGAACGACCGAGCGCA
GCGAGTCAGTGAGCGAGGAAGCGGAAGAGCGCCCAATACGCAAACCGCCTCTCCCCGCGCGTTGGCCGAT
TCATTAATGCAGCTGGCACGACAGGTTTCCCGACTGGAAAGCGGGCAGTGAGCGCAACGCAATTAATGTG
AGTTAGCTCACTCATTAGGCACCCCAGGCTTTACACTTTATGCTTCCGGCTCGTATGTTGTGTGGAATTG
TGAGCGGATAACAATTTCACACAGGAAACAGCTATGACCATGATTACGCCAAGCGCGCAATTAACCCTCA
CTAAAGGGAACAAAAGCTGGAGCTGCAAGCTTAATGTAGTCTTATGCAATACTCTTGTAGTCTTGCAACA
TGGTAACGATGAGTTAGCAACATGCCTTACAAGGAGAGAAAAAGCACCGTGCATGCCGATTGGTGGAAGT
AAGGTGGTACGATCGTGCCTTATTAGGAAGGCAACAGACGGGTCTGACATGGATTGGACGAACCACTGAA
TTGCCGCATTGCAGAGATATTGTATTTAAGTGCCTAGCTCGATACATAAACGGGTCTCTCTGGTTAGACC
AGATCTGAGCCTGGGAGCTCTCTGGCTAACTAGGGAACCCACTGCTTAAGCCTCAATAAAGCTTGCCTTG
AGTGCTTCAAGTAGTGTGTGCCCGTCTGTTGTGTGACTCTGGTAACTAGAGATCCCTCAGACCCTTTTAG
TCAGTGTGGAAAATCTCTAGCAGTGGCGCCCGAACAGGGACTTGAAAGCGAAAGGGAAACCAGAGGAGCT
CTCTCGACGCAGGACTCGGCTTGCTGAAGCGCGCACGGCAAGAGGCGAGGGGCGGCGACTGGTGAGTACG
CCAAAAATTTTGACTAGCGGAGGCTAGAAGGAGAGAGATGGGTGCGAGAGCGTCAGTATTAAGCGGGGGA
GAATTAGATCGCGATGGGAAAAAATTCGGTTAAGGCCAGGGGGAAAGAAAAAATATAAATTAAAACATAT
AGTATGGGCAAGCAGGGAGCTAGAACGATTCGCAGTTAATCCTGGCCTGTTAGAAACATCAGAAGGCTGT
AGACAAATACTGGGACAGCTACAACCATCCCTTCAGACAGGATCAGAAGAACTTAGATCATTATATAATA
CAGTAGCAACCCTCTATTGTGTGCATCAAAGGATAGAGATAAAAGACACCAAGGAAGCTTTAGACAAGAT
AGAGGAAGAGCAAAACAAAAGTAAGACCACCGCACAGCAAGCGGCCGCTGATCTTCAGACCTGGAGGAGG
AGATATGAGGGACAATTGGAGAAGTGAATTATATAAATATAAAGTAGTAAAAATTGAACCATTAGGAGTA
GCACCCACCAAGGCAAAGAGAAGAGTGGTGCAGAGAGAAAAAAGAGCAGTGGGAATAGGAGCTTTGTTCC
TTGGGTTCTTGGGAGCAGCAGGAAGCACTATGGGCGCAGCGTCAATGACGCTGACGGTACAGGCCAGACA
ATTATTGTCTGGTATAGTGCAGCAGCAGAACAATTTGCTGAGGGCTATTGAGGCGCAACAGCATCTGTTG
CAACTCACAGTCTGGGGCATCAAGCAGCTCCAGGCAAGAATCCTGGCTGTGGAAAGATACCTAAAGGATC
AACAGCTCCTGGGGATTTGGGGTTGCTCTGGAAAACTCATTTGCACCACTGCTGTGCCTTGGAATGCTAG
TTGGAGTAATAAATCTCTGGAACAGATTTGGAATCACACGACCTGGATGGAGTGGGACAGAGAAATTAAC
AATTACACAAGCTTAATACACTCCTTAATTGAAGAATCGCAAAACCAGCAAGAAAAGAATGAACAAGAAT
TATTGGAATTAGATAAATGGGCAAGTTTGTGGAATTGGTTTAACATAACAAATTGGCTGTGGTATATAAA
ATTATTCATAATGATAGTAGGAGGCTTGGTAGGTTTAAGAATAGTTTTTGCTGTACTTTCTATAGTGAAT
AGAGTTAGGCAGGGATATTCACCATTATCGTTTCAGACCCACCTCCCAACCCCGAGGGGACCCAGAGAGG
GCCTATTTCCCATGATTCCTTCATATTTGCATATACGATACAAGGCTGTTAGAGAGATAATTAGAATTAA
TTTGACTGTAAACACAAAGATATTAGTACAAAATACGTGACGTAGAAAGTAATAATTTCTTGGGTAGTTT
GCAGTTTTAAAATTATGTTTTAAAATGGACTATCATATGCTTACCGTAACTTGAAAGTATTTCGATTTCT
TGGCTTTATATATCTTGTGGAAAGGACGAAACACCGGTTCGGAGCTAGCTTAACGAGTTTTAGAGCTAGA
AATAGCAAGTTAAAATAAGGCTAGTCCGTTATCAACTTGAAAAAGTGGCACCGAGTCGGTGCTTTTTTAA
GCTTGGCGTAACTAGATCTTGAGACAAATGGCAGTATTCATCCACAATTTTAAAAGAAAAGGGGGGATTG
GGGGGTACAGTGCAGGGGAAAGAATAGTAGACATAATAGCAACAGACATACAAACTAAAGAATTACAAAA
ACAAATTACAAAAATTCAAAATTTTCGGGTTTATTACAGGGACAGCAGAGATCCACTTTGGCGCCGGCTC
GAGGGGG
Features (pLannotate 1.2.2; 29 found; start..end, strand, type, name):
     14..80      +  CDS            small t antigen (fragment): SV40 (simian virus 40) small t antigen
    106..317     +  promoter       EF-1α core promoter: core promoter for human elongation factor EF-1α
    318..1256    +  intron         EF-1α intron A: intron upstream of the start codon of human EF-1α
   1278..1877    +  CDS            PuroR (fragment): puromycin N-acetyltransferase; pac from Streptomyces; confers resistance to puromycin
   1893..2481    +  misc_feature   WPRE: woodchuck hepatitis virus posttranscriptional regulatory element
   2532..2551    +  misc_feature   cPPT/CTS (fragment): central polypurine tract and central termination sequence of HIV-1
   2553..2786    +  LTR            3' LTR (ΔU3): self-inactivating 3' long terminal repeat (LTR) from HIV-1
   2864..2985    +  polyA_signal   SV40 poly(A) signal: SV40 polyadenylation signal
   3025..3160    +  rep_origin     SV40 ori: SV40 origin of replication
   3181..3199    -  promoter       T7 promoter: promoter for bacteriophage T7 RNA polymerase
   3207..3362    +  CDS            lacZα (fragment): LacZα fragment of β-galactosidase; lacZ fragment
   3367..3795    +  rep_origin     f1 ori (sequence partly withheld): f1 bacteriophage origin of replication; arrow indicates direction of (+) strand synthesis
   3848..3952    +  promoter       AmpR promoter: bla
   3953..4813    +  CDS            AmpR: β-lactamase; bla; confers resistance to ampicillin, carbenicillin, and related antibiotics
   4984..5572    +  rep_origin     ori: high-copy-number ColE1/pMB1/pBR322/pUC origin of replication
   5755..5847    +  CDS            lacI (fragment): lac repressor; lacI; The lac repressor binds to the lac operator to inhibit transcription in E. coli. This inhibition can be relieved by adding lactose or isopropyl-β-D-thiogalactopyranoside (IPTG).
   5860..5881    +  protein_bind   CAP binding site: CAP binding activates transcription in the presence of cAMP. E. coli catabolite activator protein
   5896..5926    +  promoter       lac promoter: promoter for the E. coli lac operon
   5934..5950    +  protein_bind   lac operator: The lac repressor binds to the lac operator to inhibit transcription in E. coli. This inhibition can be relieved by adding lactose or isopropyl-β-D-thiogalactopyranoside (IPTG). lac repressor encoded by lacI
   5995..6013    +  promoter       T3 promoter: promoter for bacteriophage T3 RNA polymerase
   6041..6267    +  promoter       RSV promoter: Rous sarcoma virus enhancer/promoter
   6268..6448    +  LTR            5' LTR (truncated): truncated 5' long terminal repeat (LTR) from HIV-1
   6495..6620    +  misc_feature   HIV-1 Ψ: packaging signal of human immunodeficiency virus type 1
   6604..6967    +  CDS            HIV-1 gag (fragment): gag protein from human immunodeficiency virus 1; gag
   7113..7346    +  misc_feature   RRE: The Rev response element (RRE) of HIV-1 allows for Rev-dependent mRNA export from the nucleus to the cytoplasm.
   7723..7749    +  CDS            Rev (fragment): human immunodeficiency virus 1 (HIV-1) Rev protein; rev; enhances nuclear export of unspliced and incompletely spliced viral mRNAs
   7753..7993    +  promoter       U6 promoter: RNA polymerase III promoter for human U6 snRNA
   8023..8098    +  misc_RNA       gRNA scaffold: guide RNA scaffold for the Streptococcus pyogenes CRISPR/Cas9 system
   8154..8271    +  misc_feature   cPPT/CTS: central polypurine tract and central termination sequence of HIV-1
