[The description below was written by a language model from this plasmid's Addgene catalogue record and pLannotate feature annotations shown in this document.]
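Description:
ITPKB gRNA (BRDN0001144973) is a third-generation lentiviral transfer plasmid built on the lentiGuide-Puro backbone that expresses a single CRISPR guide RNA against human ITPKB (inositol-trisphosphate 3-kinase B), designed against the reference transcript NM_002221.3. In bacteria the roughly 8.3 kb plasmid is maintained by a high-copy ColE1/pUC-type origin and selected through the β-lactamase (AmpR) gene. The backbone also carries an f1 origin, an SV40 origin and poly(A) signal, and remnants of lac and T7/T3 cloning-vector elements.

The viral portion is arranged as a self-inactivating HIV-1 vector. An RSV promoter fused to a truncated 5' LTR drives genomic RNA production in packaging cells without the need for Tat. It is followed by the Ψ packaging signal with a partial gag sequence, the Rev response element for Rev-dependent nuclear export, a cPPT/CTS that aids nuclear import, and a ΔU3 3' LTR. Two expression units lie between the LTRs. A human U6 RNA polymerase III promoter transcribes the ITPKB-specific spacer joined to the Streptococcus pyogenes gRNA scaffold. An EF-1α core promoter with its intron A drives puromycin N-acetyltransferase, with a WPRE downstream to enhance transcript expression, so transduced mammalian cells can be selected with puromycin.

The plasmid does not encode Cas9. It is meant to be used with a separate Cas9 vector such as lentiCas9-Blast, or in cells that already express Cas9, to disrupt ITPKB. It belongs to a human kinome gRNA collection whose guides were chosen under design rules aimed at maximizing on-target activity and minimizing off-target effects.
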