Addgene plasmid #76872: ITPKB gRNA (BRDN0001144973)
Purpose: 3rd generation lentiviral gRNA plasmid targeting human ITPKB
Depositing lab: John Doench & David Root. Depositing organization: Broad Institute. Publication: Optimized sgRNA design to maximize activity and minimize off-target effects of CRISPR-Cas9. Doench JG, Fusi N, Sullender M, Hegde M, Vaimberg EW, Donovan KF, Smith I, Tothova Z, Wilen C, Orchard R, Virgin HW, Listgarten J, Root DE. Nat Biotechnol. 2016 Jan 18. doi: 10.1038/nbt.3437. PubMed 26780180.
Backbone
  Vector backbone: lentiGuide-Puro
  Backbone manufacturer: Zhang Lab (Addgene plasmid # 52963)
  Vector type: Mammalian Expression, Lentiviral, CRISPR
  Selectable markers: Puromycin
Growth in bacteria
  Bacterial resistance: Ampicillin, 100 μg/mL
  Growth temperature: 37°C
  Growth strain: DH5alpha
  Copy number: High Copy
Gene/Insert
  Gene/Insert name: ITPKB (alt names: ITPKB; NM_002221.3)
  gRNA/shRNA sequence: GTTCGGAGCTAGCTTAACGA
  Species: H. sapiens (human)
  Entrez Gene: ITPKB (a.k.a. IP3-3KB, IP3K, IP3K-B, IP3KB, PIG37)
  Promoter: hU6
  Cloning method: Unknown
  Sequencing primers: 5′ U6-F; 3′ pS2-R
Terms and licenses: Academic/Nonprofit Terms; Industry Terms: Not Available to Industry
Depositor comments: The gRNA was designed to target the following Genbank reference sequence(s): NM_002221.3. Note that this plasmid does NOT contain Cas9. It should be used in conjunction with lentiCas9-Blast (Addgene #52962) or otherwise with cell lines already expressing Cas9. Browse the full kinome gRNA library at http://www.addgene.org/pooled-library/broadgpp-human-kinome/ or visit http://www.broadinstitute.org/rnai/public/ for detailed protocols and information.
How to cite: ITPKB gRNA (BRDN0001144973) was a gift from John Doench & David Root (Addgene plasmid # 76872 ; http://n2t.net/addgene:76872 ; RRID:Addgene_76872)
