>Addgene plasmid #76872 | ITPKB gRNA (BRDN0001144973) | depositor partial sequence | sequence record 144332 | Target Sequence
GTTCGGAGCTAGCTTAACGA
