>Addgene plasmid #76872 | ITPKB gRNA (BRDN0001144973) | addgene partial sequence | sequence record 186671 | hU6-F
AGAAAGTAATAATTTCTTGGGTAGTTTGCAGTTTTAAAATTATGTTTTAAAATGGACTATCATATGCTTA
CCGTAACTTGAAAGTATTTCGATTTCTTGGCTTTATATATCTTGTGGAAAGGACGAAACACCGGTTCGGA
GCTAGCTTAACGAGTTTTAGAGCTAGAAATAGCAAGTTAAAATAAGGCTAGTCCGTTATCAACTTGAAAA
AGTGGCACCGAGTCGGTGCTTTTTTAAGCTTGGCGTAACTAGATCTTGAGACAAATGGCAGTATTCATCC
ACAATTTTAAAAGAAAAGGGGGGATTGGGGGGTACAGTGCAGGGGAAAGAATAGTAGACATAATAGCAAC
AGACATACAAACTAAAGAATTACAAAAACAAATTACAAAAATTCAAAATTTTCGGGTTTATTACAGGGAC
AGCAGAGATCCACTTTGGCGCCGGCTCGAGGGGGCCCGGGTGCAAAGATGGATAAAGTTTTAAACAGAGA
GGAATCTTTGCAGCTAATGGACCTTCTAGGTCTTGAAAGGAGTGGGAATTGGCTCCGGTGCCCGTCAGTG
GGCAGAGCGC
